Addgene plasmid #141638: TFORF0536
Purpose: Lentiviral vector for overexpressing the PAX2 transcription factor ORF with a unique 24-bp barcode. Barcodes facilitate identification of transcription factors in pooled screens.
Depositing lab: Feng Zhang. Depositing organization: Broad Institute. Publication: A transcription factor atlas of directed differentiation. Joung J, Ma S, Tay T, Geiger-Schuller KR, Kirchgatterer PC, Verdine VK, Guo B, Arias-Garcia MA, Allen WE, Singh A, Kuksenko O, Abudayyeh OO, Gootenberg JS, Fu Z, Macrae RK, Buenrostro JD, Regev A, Zhang F. Cell. 2023 Jan 5;186(1):209-229.e26. doi: 10.1016/j.cell.2022.11.026. PubMed 36608654.
Backbone
  Vector backbone: pLX_TRC317
  Backbone manufacturer: Broad Institute Genetic Perturbation Platform
  Backbone size w/o insert (bp): 8264
  Vector type: Mammalian Expression, Lentiviral
  Selectable markers: Puromycin
Growth in bacteria
  Bacterial resistance: Ampicillin, 100 μg/mL
  Growth temperature: 37°C
  Growth strain: NEB Stable
  Copy number: High Copy
Gene/Insert
  Gene/Insert name: PAX2
  Species: H. sapiens (human)
  Insert size (bp): 1292
  Entrez Gene: PAX2 (a.k.a. FSGS7, PAPRS, PAX-2)
  Promoter: EF1a
  Cloning method: Unknown
  Sequencing primers: 5′ GGGTGGAGACTGAAGTTAGGCCAG; 3′ CACATAGCGTAAAAGGAGCAACATAG
Terms and licenses: Academic/Nonprofit Terms; Industry Terms: Not Available to Industry
Depositor comments: NM_003988,ENST00000370296 . The transcription factor ORF portion of this plasmid was synthesized by Genewiz. Please test multiple small colonies in case of plasmid recombination. To make this collection available in a timely manner, a portion of this collection was not fully sequenced by Addgene. If an Addgene verified full plasmid sequence is not available, please contact us prior to placing an order to request the full sequence.
How to cite: TFORF0536 was a gift from Feng Zhang (Addgene plasmid # 141638 ; http://n2t.net/addgene:141638 ; RRID:Addgene_141638)
