[The description below was written by a language model from this plasmid's Addgene catalogue record and pLannotate feature annotations shown in this document.]
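Description:
TFORF0536 is a lentiviral mammalian expression plasmid built on the pLX_TRC317 backbone, carrying the human PAX2 transcription factor open reading frame together with a unique 24-bp barcode. It belongs to a barcoded transcription factor ORF collection intended for pooled overexpression screens, where the barcode allows each factor to be identified by sequencing. In bacteria it is maintained through a high-copy ColE1/pUC-type origin and ampicillin resistance (AmpR), and an f1 origin is also present. The depositor notes a risk of recombination during propagation, which is common for LTR-containing plasmids.

The viral portion has a third-generation, self-inactivating layout. An RSV promoter drives a truncated HIV-1 5' LTR, followed by the Ψ packaging signal with a partial gag sequence, the Rev response element for Rev-dependent nuclear export of the genomic RNA, and a cPPT/CTS. The cassette ends in a ΔU3 3' LTR followed by an SV40 polyadenylation signal. Between the LTRs, an SV40 early promoter/origin region sits upstream of the puromycin N-acetyltransferase gene, allowing selection of transduced cells. Downstream of this, the strong constitutive EF-1α promoter drives PAX2. The annotation splits the ORF into a human PAX2 match and a short match to mouse Pax2, which probably reflects isoform differences from the reference proteins, since the record specifies a synthesized human transcript. A WPRE after the insert enhances transcript stability and expression. The barcode is not annotated in the feature table, so its exact position is not stated. The short U6, small t antigen, lacZα and lacI fragments are backbone remnants rather than functional units.

The construct is used to produce lentivirus for stable PAX2 overexpression, for example in directed differentiation studies.
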