Features (pLannotate 1.2.2; 32 found; start..end, strand, type, name):
      5..231     +  promoter       RSV promoter: Rous sarcoma virus enhancer/promoter
    232..412     +  LTR            5' LTR (truncated): truncated 5' long terminal repeat (LTR) from HIV-1
    459..584     +  misc_feature   HIV-1 Ψ: packaging signal of human immunodeficiency virus type 1
    568..931     +  CDS            HIV-1 gag (fragment): gag protein from human immunodeficiency virus 1; gag
   1077..1310    +  misc_feature   RRE: The Rev response element (RRE) of HIV-1 allows for Rev-dependent mRNA export from the nucleus to the cytoplasm.
   1687..1713    +  CDS            Rev (fragment): human immunodeficiency virus 1 (HIV-1) Rev protein; rev; enhances nuclear export of unspliced and incompletely spliced viral mRNAs
   1720..1743    +  promoter       SV40 promoter (fragment): SV40 early promoter
   1744..1815    +  promoter       SV40 promoter (fragment): SV40 enhancer and early promoter
   1839..1974    +  rep_origin     SV40 ori: SV40 origin of replication
   2020..2616    +  CDS            PuroR (fragment): puromycin N-acetyltransferase; pac from Streptomyces; confers resistance to puromycin
   2665..2782    +  misc_feature   cPPT/CTS: central polypurine tract and central termination sequence of HIV-1
   2847..2913    +  CDS            small t antigen (fragment): SV40 (simian virus 40) small t antigen
   2920..4098    +  promoter       EF-1α promoter: strong constitutive promoter for human elongation factor EF-1α
   4115..5134    +  CDS            PAX2 (fragment): PAX2_HUMAN - Experimental evidence at protein level: Swiss-Prot protein existence level 1. Transcription factor that may have a role in kidney cell differentiation (PubMed:24676634). Has a critical role in the development of the urogenital tract, the eyes, and the CNS. From Homo sapiens (Human).
   5221..5304    +  CDS            Pax2 (fragment): PAX2_MOUSE - Also known as Pax-2. Experimental evidence at protein level: Swiss-Prot protein existence level 1. Transcription factor that may have a role in kidney cell differentiation. From Mus musculus (Mouse).
   5318..5371    +  promoter       U6 promoter (fragment): RNA polymerase III promoter for human U6 snRNA
   5413..6001    +  misc_feature   WPRE: woodchuck hepatitis virus posttranscriptional regulatory element
   6052..6071    +  misc_feature   cPPT/CTS (fragment): central polypurine tract and central termination sequence of HIV-1
   6073..6306    +  LTR            3' LTR (ΔU3): self-inactivating 3' long terminal repeat (LTR) from HIV-1
   6384..6505    +  polyA_signal   SV40 poly(A) signal: SV40 polyadenylation signal
   6545..6680    +  rep_origin     SV40 ori: SV40 origin of replication
   6701..6719    -  promoter       T7 promoter: promoter for bacteriophage T7 RNA polymerase
   6727..6882    +  CDS            lacZα (fragment): LacZα fragment of β-galactosidase; lacZ fragment
   6887..7315    +  rep_origin     f1 ori (sequence partly withheld): f1 bacteriophage origin of replication; arrow indicates direction of (+) strand synthesis
   7368..7472    +  promoter       AmpR promoter: bla
   7473..8333    +  CDS            AmpR: β-lactamase; bla; confers resistance to ampicillin, carbenicillin, and related antibiotics
   8504..9092    +  rep_origin     ori: high-copy-number ColE1/pMB1/pBR322/pUC origin of replication
   9275..9367    +  CDS            lacI (fragment): lac repressor; lacI; The lac repressor binds to the lac operator to inhibit transcription in E. coli. This inhibition can be relieved by adding lactose or isopropyl-β-D-thiogalactopyranoside (IPTG).
   9380..9401    +  protein_bind   CAP binding site: CAP binding activates transcription in the presence of cAMP. E. coli catabolite activator protein
   9416..9446    +  promoter       lac promoter: promoter for the E. coli lac operon
   9454..9470    +  protein_bind   lac operator: The lac repressor binds to the lac operator to inhibit transcription in E. coli. This inhibition can be relieved by adding lactose or isopropyl-β-D-thiogalactopyranoside (IPTG). lac repressor encoded by lacI
   9515..9533    +  promoter       T3 promoter: promoter for bacteriophage T3 RNA polymerase
>Addgene plasmid #141638 | TFORF0536 | addgene full sequence | sequence record 391537 | Addgene NGS Result
TTAATGTAGTCTTATGCAATACTCTTGTAGTCTTGCAACATGGTAACGATGAGTTAGCAACATGCCTTAC
AAGGAGAGAAAAAGCACCGTGCATGCCGATTGGTGGAAGTAAGGTGGTACGATCGTGCCTTATTAGGAAG
GCAACAGACGGGTCTGACATGGATTGGACGAACCACTGAATTGCCGCATTGCAGAGATATTGTATTTAAG
TGCCTAGCTCGATACATAAACGGGTCTCTCTGGTTAGACCAGATCTGAGCCTGGGAGCTCTCTGGCTAAC
TAGGGAACCCACTGCTTAAGCCTCAATAAAGCTTGCCTTGAGTGCTTCAAGTAGTGTGTGCCCGTCTGTT
GTGTGACTCTGGTAACTAGAGATCCCTCAGACCCTTTTAGTCAGTGTGGAAAATCTCTAGCAGTGGCGCC
CGAACAGGGACTTGAAAGCGAAAGGGAAACCAGAGGAGCTCTCTCGACGCAGGACTCGGCTTGCTGAAGC
GCGCACGGCAAGAGGCGAGGGGCGGCGACTGGTGAGTACGCCAAAAATTTTGACTAGCGGAGGCTAGAAG
GAGAGAGATGGGTGCGAGAGCGTCAGTATTAAGCGGGGGAGAATTAGATCGCGATGGGAAAAAATTCGGT
TAAGGCCAGGGGGAAAGAAAAAATATAAATTAAAACATATAGTATGGGCAAGCAGGGAGCTAGAACGATT
CGCAGTTAATCCTGGCCTGTTAGAAACATCAGAAGGCTGTAGACAAATACTGGGACAGCTACAACCATCC
CTTCAGACAGGATCAGAAGAACTTAGATCATTATATAATACAGTAGCAACCCTCTATTGTGTGCATCAAA
GGATAGAGATAAAAGACACCAAGGAAGCTTTAGACAAGATAGAGGAAGAGCAAAACAAAAGTAAGACCAC
CGCACAGCAAGCGGCCGCTGATCTTCAGACCTGGAGGAGGAGATATGAGGGACAATTGGAGAAGTGAATT
ATATAAATATAAAGTAGTAAAAATTGAACCATTAGGAGTAGCACCCACCAAGGCAAAGAGAAGAGTGGTG
CAGAGAGAAAAAAGAGCAGTGGGAATAGGAGCTTTGTTCCTTGGGTTCTTGGGAGCAGCAGGAAGCACTA
TGGGCGCAGCGTCAATGACGCTGACGGTACAGGCCAGACAATTATTGTCTGGTATAGTGCAGCAGCAGAA
CAATTTGCTGAGGGCTATTGAGGCGCAACAGCATCTGTTGCAACTCACAGTCTGGGGCATCAAGCAGCTC
CAGGCAAGAATCCTGGCTGTGGAAAGATACCTAAAGGATCAACAGCTCCTGGGGATTTGGGGTTGCTCTG
GAAAACTCATTTGCACCACTGCTGTGCCTTGGAATGCTAGTTGGAGTAATAAATCTCTGGAACAGATTTG
GAATCACACGACCTGGATGGAGTGGGACAGAGAAATTAACAATTACACAAGCTTAATACACTCCTTAATT
GAAGAATCGCAAAACCAGCAAGAAAAGAATGAACAAGAATTATTGGAATTAGATAAATGGGCAAGTTTGT
GGAATTGGTTTAACATAACAAATTGGCTGTGGTATATAAAATTATTCATAATGATAGTAGGAGGCTTGGT
AGGTTTAAGAATAGTTTTTGCTGTACTTTCTATAGTGAATAGAGTTAGGCAGGGATATTCACCATTATCG
TTTCAGACCCACCTCCCAACCCCGAGGGGACCCATGCATTGCATCTCAATTAGTCAGCAACCAGGTGTGG
AAAGTCCCCAGGCTCCCCAGCAGGCAGAAGTATGCAAAGCATGCGTCTCAATTAGTCAGCAACCATAGTC
CCGCCCCTAACTCCGCCCATCCCGCCCCTAACTCCGCCCAGTTCCGCCCATTCTCCGCCCCATGGCTGAC
TAATTTTTTTTATTTATGCAGAGGCCGAGGCCGCCTCGGCCTCTGAGCTATTCCAGAAGTAGTGAGGAGG
CTTTTTTGGAGGCCTAGGCTTTTGCAAAAAGCTTTCTAGAGGTACCACCGGAGCTTACCATGACCGAGTA
CAAGCCCACGGTGCGCCTCGCCACCCGCGACGACGTCCCCAGGGCCGTACGCACCCTCGCCGCCGCGTTC
GCCGACTACCCCGCCACGCGCCACACCGTCGATCCGGACCGCCACATCGAGCGGGTCACCGAGCTGCAAG
AACTCTTCCTCACGCGCGTCGGGCTCGACATCGGCAAGGTGTGGGTCGCGGACGACGGCGCCGCCGTGGC
GGTCTGGACCACGCCGGAGAGCGTCGAAGCGGGGGCGGTGTTCGCCGAGATCGGCCCGCGCATGGCCGAG
TTGAGCGGTTCCCGGCTGGCCGCGCAGCAACAGATGGAAGGCCTCCTGGCGCCGCACCGGCCCAAGGAGC
CCGCGTGGTTCCTGGCCACCGTCGGCGTCTCGCCCGACCACCAGGGCAAGGGTCTGGGCAGCGCCGTCGT
GCTCCCCGGAGTGGAGGCGGCCGAGCGCGCCGGGGTGCCCGCCTTCCTGGAGACCTCCGCGCCCCGCAAC
CTCCCCTTCTACGAGCGGCTCGGCTTCACCGTCACCGCCGACGTCGAGGTGCCCGAAGGACCGCGCACCT
GGTGCATGACCCGCAAGCCCGGTGCCAGTTAACGAATTCTAGATCTTGAGACAAATGGCAGTATTCATCC
ACAATTTTAAAAGAAAAGGGGGGATTGGGGGGTACAGTGCAGGGGAAAGAATAGTAGACATAATAGCAAC
AGACATACAAACTAAAGAATTACAAAAACAAATTACAAAAATTCAAAATTTTCGGGTTTATTACAGGGAC
AGCAGAGATCCACTTTGGCGCCGGCTCGAGGCCTGCAGGTGCAAAGATGGATAAAGTTTTAAACAGAGAG
GAATCTTTGCAGCTAATGGACCTTCTAGGTCTTGAAAGGAGTGGGAATTGGCTCCGGTGCCCGTCAGTGG
GCAGAGCGCACATCGCCCACAGTCCCCGAGAAGTTGGGGGGAGGGGTCGGCAATTGAACCGGTGCCTAGA
GAAGGTGGCGCGGGGTAAACTGGGAAAGTGATGTCGTGTACTGGCTCCGCCTTTTTCCCGAGGGTGGGGG
AGAACCGTATATAAGTGCAGTAGTCGCCGTGAACGTTCTTTTTCGCAACGGGTTTGCCGCCAGAACACAG
GTAAGTGCCGTGTGTGGTTCCCGCGGGCCTGGCCTCTTTACGGGTTATGGCCCTTGCGTGCCTTGAATTA
CTTCCACCTGGCTGCAGTACGTGATTCTTGATCCCGAGCTTCGGGTTGGAAGTGGGTGGGAGAGTTCGAG
GCCTTGCGCTTAAGGAGCCCCTTCGCCTCGTGCTTGAGTTGAGGCCTGGCCTGGGCGCTGGGGCCGCCGC
GTGCGAATCTGGTGGCACCTTCGCGCCTGTCTCGCTGCTTTCGATAAGTCTCTAGCCATTTAAAATTTTT
GATGACCTGCTGCGACGCTTTTTTTCTGGCAAGATAGTCTTGTAAATGCGGGCCAAGATCTGCACACTGG
TATTTCGGTTTTTGGGGCCGCGGGCGGCGACGGGGCCCGTGCGTCCCAGCGCACATGTTCGGCGAGGCGG
GGCCTGCGAGCGCGGCCACCGAGAATCGGACGGGGGTAGTCTCAAGCTGGCCGGCCTGCTCTGGTGCCTG
GCCTCGCGCCGCCGTGTATCGCCCCGCCCTGGGCGGCAAGGCTGGCCCGGTCGGCACCAGTTGCGTGAGC
GGAAAGATGGCCGCTTCCCGGCCCTGCTGCAGGGAGCTCAAAATGGAGGACGCGGCGCTCGGGAGAGCGG
GCGGGTGAGTCACCCACACAAAGGAAAAGGGCCTTTCCGTCCTCAGCCGTCGCTTCATGTGACTCCACGG
AGTACCGGGCGCCGTCCAGGCACCTCGATTAGTTCTCGAGCTTTTGGAGTACGTCGTCTTTAGGTTGGGG
GGAGGGGTTTTATGCGATGGAGTTTCCCCACACTGAGTGGGTGGAGACTGAAGTTAGGCCAGCTTGGCAC
TTGATGTAATTCTCCTTGGAATTTGCCCTTTTTGAGTTTGGATCTTGGTTCATTCTCAAGCCTCAGACAG
TGGTTCAAAGTTTTTTTCTTCCATTTCAGGTGTCGTGAGGCTAGCACCGCCACCATGGATATGCACTGCA
AAGCAGACCCCTTCTCCGCGATGCACCCAGGGCACGGGGGTGTGAACCAGCTCGGGGGGGTGTTTGTGAA
CGGCCGGCCCCTACCCGACGTGGTGAGGCAGCGCATCGTGGAGCTGGCCCACCAGGGTGTGCGGCCCTGT
GACATCTCCCGGCAGCTGCGGGTCAGCCACGGCTGTGTCAGCAAAATCCTGGGCAGGTACTACGAGACCG
GCAGCATCAAGCCGGGTGTGATCGGTGGCTCCAAGCCCAAAGTGGCGACGCCCAAAGTGGTGGACAAGAT
TGCTGAATACAAACGACAGAACCCGACTATGTTCGCCTGGGAGATTCGAGACCGGCTCCTGGCCGAGGGC
ATCTGTGACAATGACACAGTGCCCAGCGTCTCTTCCATCAACAGAATCATCCGGACCAAAGTTCAGCAGC
CTTTCCACCCAACGCCGGATGGGGCTGGGACAGGAGTGACCGCCCCTGGCCACACCATTGTTCCCAGCAC
GGCCTCCCCTCCTGTTTCCAGCGCCTCCAATGACCCAGTGGGATCCTACTCCATCAATGGGATCCTGGGG
ATTCCTCGCTCCAATGGTGAGAAGAGGAAACGTGATGAAGATGTGTCTGAGGGCTCAGTCCCCAATGGAG
ATTCCCAGAGTGGTGTGGACAGTTTGCGGAAGCACTTGCGAGCTGACACCTTCACCCAGCAGCAGCTGGA
AGCTTTGGATCGGGTCTTTGAGCGTCCTTCCTACCCTGACGTCTTCCAGGCATCAGAGCACATCAAATCA
GAACAGGGGAACGAGTACTCCCTCCCAGCCCTGACCCCTGGGCTTGATGAAGTCAAGTCGAGTCTATCTG
CATCCACCAACCCTGAGCTGGGCAGCAACGTGTCAGGCACACAGACATACCCAGTTGTGACTGGTCGTGA
CATGGCGAGCACCACTCTGCCTGGTTACCCCCCTCACGTGCCCCCCACTGGCCAGGGAAGCTACCCCACC
TCCACCCTGGCAGGAATGGTGCCTGAGGCTGCAGTTGGTCCCTCATCCTCCCTCATGAGCAAGCCGGGGA
GGAAGCTTGCAGAAGTGCCCCCTTGTGTGCAACCCACTGGAGCGAGTTCTCCGGCAACCCGTACAGCCAC
CCCCAGTACACGGCCTACAACGAGGCTTGGAGATTCAGCAACCCCGCCTTACTAGTAATGAACTAGTCCG
TAACTTGAAAGTATTTCGATTTCTTGGCTTTATATATCTTGTGGAAAGGACGAGAGCATGCTCACCGCAG
AACTCATACGCGTTAAGTCGACAATCAACCTCTGGATTACAAAATTTGTGAAAGATTGACTGGTATTCTT
AACTATGTTGCTCCTTTTACGCTATGTGGATACGCTGCTTTAATGCCTTTGTATCATGCTATTGCTTCCC
GTATGGCTTTCATTTTCTCCTCCTTGTATAAATCCTGGTTGCTGTCTCTTTATGAGGAGTTGTGGCCCGT
TGTCAGGCAACGTGGCGTGGTGTGCACTGTGTTTGCTGACGCAACCCCCACTGGTTGGGGCATTGCCACC
ACCTGTCAGCTCCTTTCCGGGACTTTCGCTTTCCCCCTCCCTATTGCCACGGCGGAACTCATCGCCGCCT
GCCTTGCCCGCTGCTGGACAGGGGCTCGGCTGTTGGGCACTGACAATTCCGTGGTGTTGTCGGGGAAATC
ATCGTCCTTTCCTTGGCTGCTCGCCTGTGTTGCCACCTGGATTCTGCGCGGGACGTCCTTCTGCTACGTC
CCTTCGGCCCTCAATCCAGCGGACCTTCCTTCCCGCGGCCTGCTGCCGGCTCTGCGGCCTCTTCCGCGTC
TTCGCCTTCGCCCTCAGACGAGTCGGATCTCCCTTTGGGCCGCCTCCCCGCGTCGACTTTAAGACCAATG
ACTTACAAGGCAGCTGTAGATCTTAGCCACTTTTTAAAAGAAAAGGGGGGACTGGAAGGGCTAATTCACT
CCCAACGAAGACAAGATCTGCTTTTTGCTTGTACTGGGTCTCTCTGGTTAGACCAGATCTGAGCCTGGGA
GCTCTCTGGCTAACTAGGGAACCCACTGCTTAAGCCTCAATAAAGCTTGCCTTGAGTGCTTCAAGTAGTG
TGTGCCCGTCTGTTGTGTGACTCTGGTAACTAGAGATCCCTCAGACCCTTTTAGTCAGTGTGGAAAATCT
CTAGCAGTACGTATAGTAGTTCATGTCATCTTATTATTCAGTATTTATAACTTGCAAAGAAATGAATATC
AGAGAGTGAGAGGAACTTGTTTATTGCAGCTTATAATGGTTACAAATAAAGCAATAGCATCACAAATTTC
ACAAATAAAGCATTTTTTTCACTGCATTCTAGTTGTGGTTTGTCCAAACTCATCAATGTATCTTATCATG
TCTGGCTCTAGCTATCCCGCCCCTAACTCCGCCCATCCCGCCCCTAACTCCGCCCAGTTCCGCCCATTCT
CCGCCCCATGGCTGACTAATTTTTTTTATTTATGCAGAGGCCGAGGCCGCCTCGGCCTCTGAGCTATTCC
AGAAGTAGTGAGGAGGCTTTTTTGGAGGCCTAGGGACGTACCCAATTCGCCCTATAGTGAGTCGTATTAC
GCGCGCTCACTGGCCGTCGTTTTACAACGTCGTGACTGGGAAAACCCTGGCGTTACCCAACTTAATCGCC
TTGCAGCACATCCCCCTTTCGCCAGCTGGCGTAATAGCGAAGAGGCCCGCACCGATCGCCCTTCCCAACA
GTTGCGCAGCCTGAATGGCGAATGGG
[124 nt withheld, positions 6887-7010]
C
[91 nt withheld, positions 7012-7102]
A
[49 nt withheld, positions 7104-7152]
CCTTTGACGTTGGAGTCCACGTTCTTT
[37 nt withheld, positions 7180-7216]
ACCCTATCTCGGTCTATTCTTTTGATTTATAAGGGATTTTGCCGATTTCGGCCTATTGGTTAAAAAATGA
GCTGATTTAACAAAAATTTAACGCGAATTTTAACAAAATATTAACGCTTACAATTTAGGTGGCACTTTTC
GGGGAAATGTGCGCGGAACCCCTATTTGTTTATTTTTCTAAATACATTCAAATATGTATCCGCTCATGAG
ACAATAACCCTGATAAATGCTTCAATAATATTGAAAAAGGAAGAGTATGAGTATTCAACATTTCCGTGTC
GCCCTTATTCCCTTTTTTGCGGCATTTTGCCTTCCTGTTTTTGCTCACCCAGAAACGCTGGTGAAAGTAA
AAGATGCTGAAGATCAGTTGGGTGCACGAGTGGGTTACATCGAACTGGATCTCAACAGCGGTAAGATCCT
TGAGAGTTTTCGCCCCGAAGAACGTTTTCCAATGATGAGCACTTTTAAAGTTCTGCTATGTGGCGCGGTA
TTATCCCGTATTGACGCCGGGCAAGAGCAACTCGGTCGCCGCATACACTATTCTCAGAATGACTTGGTTG
AGTACTCACCAGTCACAGAAAAGCATCTTACGGATGGCATGACAGTAAGAGAATTATGCAGTGCTGCCAT
AACCATGAGTGATAACACTGCGGCCAACTTACTTCTGACAACGATCGGAGGACCGAAGGAGCTAACCGCT
TTTTTGCACAACATGGGGGATCATGTAACTCGCCTTGATCGTTGGGAACCGGAGCTGAATGAAGCCATAC
CAAACGACGAGCGTGACACCACGATGCCTGTAGCAATGGCAACAACGTTGCGCAAACTATTAACTGGCGA
ACTACTTACTCTAGCTTCCCGGCAACAATTAATAGACTGGATGGAGGCGGATAAAGTTGCAGGACCACTT
CTGCGCTCGGCCCTTCCGGCTGGCTGGTTTATTGCTGATAAATCTGGAGCCGGTGAGCGTGGGTCTCGCG
GTATCATTGCAGCACTGGGGCCAGATGGTAAGCCCTCCCGTATCGTAGTTATCTACACGACGGGGAGTCA
GGCAACTATGGATGAACGAAATAGACAGATCGCTGAGATAGGTGCCTCACTGATTAAGCATTGGTAACTG
TCAGACCAAGTTTACTCATATATACTTTAGATTGATTTAAAACTTCATTTTTAATTTAAAAGGATCTAGG
TGAAGATCCTTTTTGATAATCTCATGACCAAAATCCCTTAACGTGAGTTTTCGTTCCACTGAGCGTCAGA
CCCCGTAGAAAAGATCAAAGGATCTTCTTGAGATCCTTTTTTTCTGCGCGTAATCTGCTGCTTGCAAACA
AAAAAACCACCGCTACCAGCGGTGGTTTGTTTGCCGGATCAAGAGCTACCAACTCTTTTTCCGAAGGTAA
CTGGCTTCAGCAGAGCGCAGATACCAAATACTGTTCTTCTAGTGTAGCCGTAGTTAGGCCACCACTTCAA
GAACTCTGTAGCACCGCCTACATACCTCGCTCTGCTAATCCTGTTACCAGTGGCTGCTGCCAGTGGCGAT
AAGTCGTGTCTTACCGGGTTGGACTCAAGACGATAGTTACCGGATAAGGCGCAGCGGTCGGGCTGAACGG
GGGGTTCGTGCACACAGCCCAGCTTGGAGCGAACGACCTACACCGAACTGAGATACCTACAGCGTGAGCT
ATGAGAAAGCGCCACGCTTCCCGAAGGGAGAAAGGCGGACAGGTATCCGGTAAGCGGCAGGGTCGGAACA
GGAGAGCGCACGAGGGAGCTTCCAGGGGGAAACGCCTGGTATCTTTATAGTCCTGTCGGGTTTCGCCACC
TCTGACTTGAGCGTCGATTTTTGTGATGCTCGTCAGGGGGGCGGAGCCTATGGAAAAACGCCAGCAACGC
GGCCTTTTTACGGTTCCTGGCCTTTTGCTGGCCTTTTGCTCACATGTTCTTTCCTGCGTTATCCCCTGAT
TCTGTGGATAACCGTATTACCGCCTTTGAGTGAGCTGATACCGCTCGCCGCAGCCGAACGACCGAGCGCA
GCGAGTCAGTGAGCGAGGAAGCGGAAGAGCGCCCAATACGCAAACCGCCTCTCCCCGCGCGTTGGCCGAT
TCATTAATGCAGCTGGCACGACAGGTTTCCCGACTGGAAAGCGGGCAGTGAGCGCAACGCAATTAATGTG
AGTTAGCTCACTCATTAGGCACCCCAGGCTTTACACTTTATGCTTCCGGCTCGTATGTTGTGTGGAATTG
TGAGCGGATAACAATTTCACACAGGAAACAGCTATGACCATGATTACGCCAAGCGCGCAATTAACCCTCA
CTAAAGGGAACAAAAGCTGGAGCTGCAAGC
