>Addgene plasmid #141638 | TFORF0536 | depositor partial sequence | sequence record 277051 | Insert
ACCGCCACCATGGATATGCACTGCAAAGCAGACCCCTTCTCCGCGATGCACCCAGGGCACGGGGGTGTGA
ACCAGCTCGGGGGGGTGTTTGTGAACGGCCGGCCCCTACCCGACGTGGTGAGGCAGCGCATCGTGGAGCT
GGCCCACCAGGGTGTGCGGCCCTGTGACATCTCCCGGCAGCTGCGGGTCAGCCACGGCTGTGTCAGCAAA
ATCCTGGGCAGGTACTACGAGACCGGCAGCATCAAGCCGGGTGTGATCGGTGGCTCCAAGCCCAAAGTGG
CGACGCCCAAAGTGGTGGACAAGATTGCTGAATACAAACGACAGAACCCGACTATGTTCGCCTGGGAGAT
TCGAGACCGGCTCCTGGCCGAGGGCATCTGTGACAATGACACAGTGCCCAGCGTCTCTTCCATCAACAGA
ATCATCCGGACCAAAGTTCAGCAGCCTTTCCACCCAACGCCGGATGGGGCTGGGACAGGAGTGACCGCCC
CTGGCCACACCATTGTTCCCAGCACGGCCTCCCCTCCTGTTTCCAGCGCCTCCAATGACCCAGTGGGATC
CTACTCCATCAATGGGATCCTGGGGATTCCTCGCTCCAATGGTGAGAAGAGGAAACGTGATGAAGATGTG
TCTGAGGGCTCAGTCCCCAATGGAGATTCCCAGAGTGGTGTGGACAGTTTGCGGAAGCACTTGCGAGCTG
ACACCTTCACCCAGCAGCAGCTGGAAGCTTTGGATCGGGTCTTTGAGCGTCCTTCCTACCCTGACGTCTT
CCAGGCATCAGAGCACATCAAATCAGAACAGGGGAACGAGTACTCCCTCCCAGCCCTGACCCCTGGGCTT
GATGAAGTCAAGTCGAGTCTATCTGCATCCACCAACCCTGAGCTGGGCAGCAACGTGTCAGGCACACAGA
CATACCCAGTTGTGACTGGTCGTGACATGGCGAGCACCACTCTGCCTGGTTACCCCCCTCACGTGCCCCC
CACTGGCCAGGGAAGCTACCCCACCTCCACCCTGGCAGGAATGGTGCCTGAGGCTGCAGTTGGTCCCTCA
TCCTCCCTCATGAGCAAGCCGGGGAGGAAGCTTGCAGAAGTGCCCCCTTGTGTGCAACCCACTGGAGCGA
GTTCTCCGGCAACCCGTACAGCCACCCCCAGTACACGGCCTACAACGAGGCTTGGAGATTCAGCAACCCC
GCCTTACTAGTAATGAACTAGTCCGTAACTTGAAAGTATTTCGATTTCTTGGCTTTATATATCTTGTGGA
AAGGACGAGAGCATGCTCACCGCAGAACTCAT
