>Addgene plasmid #141638 | TFORF0536 | depositor partial sequence | sequence record 277052 | Barcode
GAGCATGCTCACCGCAGAACTCAT
